>Addgene plasmid #148288 | pAc5.1B-EGFP-DmCaf40-dsRNAres_AA | depositor full sequence | sequence record 290736 | Full Sequence
CTTCAAGGAATTAATTCTATATTCTAAAAACACAAATGATACTTCTAAAAAAAATCATGAATGGCATCAA
CTCTGAATCAAATCTTTGCAGATGCACCTACTTCTCATTTCCACTGTCACATCATTTTTCCAGATCTCGC
TGCCTGTTATGTGGCCCACAAACCAAGACACGTTTTATGGCCATTAAAGCTGGCTGATCGTCGCCAAACA
CCAAATACATATCAATATGTACATTCGAGAAAGAAGCGATCAAAGAAGCGTCTTCGGGCGAGTAGGAGAA
TGCGGAGGAGAAGGAGAACGAGCTGATCTAGTATCTCTCCACAATCCAATGCCAACTGACCAACTGGCCA
TATTCGGAGCAATTTGAAGCCAATTTCCATCGCCTGGCGATCGCTCCATTCTTGGCTATATGTTTTTCAC
CGTTCCCGGGGCCATTTTCAAAGACTCGTCGGTAAGATAAGATTGTGTCACTCGCTGTCTCTCTTCATTT
GTCGAAGAATGCTGAGGAATTTCGCGATGACGTCGGCGAGTATTTTGAAGAATGAGAATAATTTGTATTT
ATACGAAAATCAGTTAGTGGAATTTTCTACAAAAACATGTTATCTATAGATAATTTTGTTGCAAAATATG
TTGACTATGACAAAGATTGTATGTATATACCTTTAATGTATTCTCATTTTCTTATGTATTTATAATGGCA
ATGATGATACTGATGATATTTTAAGATGATGCCAGACCACAGGCTGATTTCTGCGTCTTTTGCCGAACGC
AGTGCATGTGCGGTTGTTGTTTTTTGGAATAGTTTCAATTTTCGGACTGTCCGCTTTGATTTCAGTTTCT
TGGCTTATTCAAAAAGCAAAGTAAAGCCAAAAAAGCGAGATGGCAATACCAAATGCGGCAAAACGGTAGT
GGAAGGAAAGGGGTGCGGGGCAGCGGAAGGAAGGGTGGGGCGGGGCGTGGCGGGGTCTGTGGCTGGGCGC
GACGTCACCGACGTTGGAGCCACTCCTTTGACCATGTGTGCGTGTGTGTATTATTCGTGTCTCGCCACTC
GCCGGTTGTTTTTTTCTTTTTATCTCGCTCTCTCTAGCGCCATCTCGTACGCATGCTCAACGCACCGCAT
GTTGCCGTGTCCTTTATGCGTCATTTTGGCTCGAAATAGGCAATTATTTAAACAAAGATTAGTCAACGAA
AACGCTAAAATAAATAAGTCTACAATATGGTTACTTATTGCCATGTGTGTGCAGCCAACGATAGCAACAA
AAGCAACAACACAGTGGCTTTCCCTCTTTCACTTTTTGTTTGCAAGCGCGTGCGAGCAAGACGGCACGAC
CGGCAAACGCAATTACGCTGACAAAGAGCAGACGAAGTTTTGGCCGAAAAACATCAAGGCGCCTGATACG
AATGCATTTGCAATAACAATTGCGATATTTAATATTGTTTATGAAGCTGTTTGACTTCAAAACACACAAA
AAAAAAAATAAAACAAATTATTTGAAAGAGAATTAGGAATCGGACAGCTTATCGTTACGGGCTAACAGCA
CACCGAGACGAAATAGCTTACCTGACGTCACAGCCTCTGGAAGAACTGCCGCCAAGCAGAGAGAGAGAGA
AAAAGAGGGAGAGCAGCTTAGACCGCATGTGCTTGTGTGTGAGGCGTCTCTCTCTTCGTCTCCTGTTTGC
GCAAACGCATAGACTGCACTGAGAAAATCGATTACCTATTTTTTATGAATGAATATTTGCACTATTACTA
TTCAAAACTATTAAGATAGCAATCACATTCAATAGCCAAATACTATACCACCTGAGCGATGCAACGAAAT
GATCAATTTGAGCAAAAATGCTGCATATTTAGGACGGCATCATTATAGAAATGCTTCTTGCTGTGTACTT
TTCTCTCGTCTGGCAGCTGTTTCGCCGTTATTGTTAAAACCGGCTTAAGTTAGGTGTGTTTTCTACGACT
AGTGATGCCCCTACTAGAAGATGTGTGTTGCACAAATGTCCCTGAATAACCAATTTGAAGTGCAGATAGC
AGTAAACGTAAGCTAATATGAATATTATTTAACTGTAATGTTTTAATATCGCTGGACATTACTAATAAAC
CCACTATAAACACATGTACATATGTATGTTTTGGCATACAATGAGTAGTTGGGGAAAAAATGTGTAAAAG
CACCGTGACCATCACAGCATAAAGATAACCAGCTGAAGTATCGAATATGAGTAACCCCCAAATTGAATCA
CATGCCGCAACTGATAGGACCCATGGAAGTACACTCTTCATGGCGATATACAAGACACACACAAGCACGA
ACACCCAGTTGCGGAGGAAATTCTCCGTAAATGAAAACCCAATCGGCGAACAATTCATACCCATATATGG
TAAAAGTTTTGAACGCGACTTGAGAGCGGAGAGCATTGCGGCTGATAAGGTTTTAGCGCTAAGCGGGCTT
TATAAAACGGGCTGCGGGACCAGTTTTCATATCACTACCGTTTGAGTTCTTGTGCTGTGTGGATACTCCT
CCCGACACAAAGCCGCTCCATCAGCCAGCAGTCGTCTAATCCAGAGACCCCGGATCGGGGTACCAACATG
GTGAGCAAGGGCGAGGAGCTGTTCACCGGGGTGGTGCCCATCCTGGTCGAGCTGGACGGCGACGTAAACG
GCCACAAGTTCAGCGTGTCCGGCGAGGGCGAGGGCGATGCCACCTACGGCAAGCTGACCCTGAAGTTCAT
CTGCACCACCGGCAAGCTGCCCGTGCCCTGGCCCACCCTCGTGACCACCCTGACCTACGGCGTGCAGTGC
TTCAGCCGCTACCCCGACCACATGAAGCAGCACGACTTCTTCAAGTCCGCCATGCCCGAAGGCTACGTCC
AGGAGCGCACCATCTTCTTCAAGGACGACGGCAACTACAAGACCCGCGCCGAGGTGAAGTTCGAGGGCGA
CACCCTGGTGAACCGCATCGAGCTGAAGGGCATCGACTTCAAGGAGGACGGCAACATCCTGGGGCACAAG
CTGGAGTACAACTACAACAGCCACAACGTCTATATCATGGCCGACAAGCAGAAGAACGGCATCAAGGTGA
ACTTCAAGATCCGCCACAACATCGAGGACGGCAGCGTGCAGCTCGCCGACCACTACCAGCAGAACACCCC
CATCGGCGACGGCCCCGTGCTGCTGCCCGACAACCACTACCTGAGCACCCAGTCCGCCCTGAGCAAAGAC
CCCAACGAGAAGCGCGATCACATGGTCCTGCTGGAGTTCGTGACCGCCGCCGGGATCACTCTCGGCATGG
ACGAGCTGTACAAGCCAAGCTTAATTAAGATGAGCGCCCAGCCCAGCCCCCACATGAACCCACAACAACA
ACAACAACAACAGCAACAACAACAACAAACGGAACAAGAAAAAGTCTATCAATGGATTAACGAATTGGCT
CACCCCGATACCCGCGAGACGGCCTTGCTGGAACTCTCCAAAAAACGCGAAACCGATTTGGCTCCGATGT
TGTGGAATTCCTTTGGTACGGCTTGTGCTTTGCTGCAAGAAATCGTGAATATTTATCCCAGCATTACCCC
CCCGACGCTGACCGCTCATCAAAGCAATCGTGTCTGTAATGCTTTGGCCTTGTTGCAATGTGTGGCTAGC
CATCCCGAAACGCGTACCGCTTTTTTGCAAGCTCAAATTCCCTTGTATCTGTATCCATTTCTGAGCACGA
CCAGCAAAACGCGCCCGTTTGAATATCTGCGTTTGACGTCCCTGGGAGTCATCGGCGCCTTGGTGAAAAC
GGATGAGCAAGAAGTCATTACGTTCTTGTTGACGACGGAAATTGTCCCGTTGTGCTTGTCCATTATGGAT
TCCGGCAGCGAATTGTCCAAAACGGTCGCTACGTTTATTATTCAAAAAATTTTGCTGGACGAAAGCGGCT
TGAGCTATATTTGTCAAACGTATGAGCGTTTCAGCCATGTCGCTATTACGTTGGGAAAGATGGTGATTCA
ATTGGCCAAAGACCCCTGTGCTCGCTTGCTGAAACACGTCGTCCGTTGTTACTTGCGCTTGAGCGATAAC
ACCCGTGCCCGCAAGGCCCTGGGACAGTGTCTGCCCGATCAGCTGCGTGACGGCACCTTTGCGCTGTGCC
TGCAAGAGGACAAGTCGACCAAGCAGTGGCTGCAGATGCTGCTCAAGAACCTGGAACTCGGCGCCACTCC
GCAGCAGATCGGCATGTCGCCACTGGGCTCCTAGTCTAGAGGGCCCGCGGTTCGAAGGTAAGCCTATCCC
TAACCCTCTCCTCGGTCTCGATTCTACGCGTACCGGTCATCATCACCATCACCATTGAGTTTAAACCCGC
TGATCAGCCTCGACTGTGCCTTCTAAGGCCTGAGCTCGCTGATCAGCCTCGATCGAGGATCCAGACATGA
TAAGATACATTGATGAGTTTGGACAAACCACAACTAGAATGCAGTGAAAAAAATGCTTTATTTGTGAAAT
TTGTGATGCTATTGCTTTATTTGTAACCATTATAAGCTGCAATAAACAAGTTAACAACAACAATTGCATT
CATTTTATGTTTCAGGTTCAGGGGGAGGTGTGGGAGGTTTTTTAAAGCAAGTAAAACCTCTACAAATGTG
GTATGGCTGATTATGATCAGTCGACCGATGCCCTTGAGAGCCTTCAACCCAGTCAGCTCCTTCCGGTGGG
CGCGGGGCATGACTATCGTCGCCGCACTTATGACTGTCTTCTTTATCATGCAACTCGTAGGACAGGTGCC
GGCAGCGCTCTGGGTCATTTTCGGCGAGGACCGCTTTCGCTGGAGCGCGACGATGATCGGCCTGTCGCTT
GCGGTATTCGGAATCTTGCACGCCCTCGCTCAAGCCTTCGTCACTGGTCCCGCCACCAAACGTTTCGGCG
AGAAGCAGGCCATTATCGCCGGCATGGCGGCCGACGCGCTGGGCTACGTCTTGCTGGCGTTCGCGACGCG
AGGCTGGATGGCCTTCCCCATTATGATTCTTCTCGCTTCCGGCGGCATCGGGATGCCCGCGTTGCAGGCC
ATGCTGTCCAGGCAGGTAGATGACGACCATCAGGGACAGCTTCAAGGATCGCTCGCGGCTCTTACCAGCC
AGCAAAAGGCCAGGAACCGTAAAAAGGCCGCGTTGCTGGCGTTTTTCCATAGGCTCCGCCCCCCTGACGA
GCATCACAAAAATCGACGCTCAAGTCAGAGGTGGCGAAACCCGACAGGACTATAAAGATACCAGGCGTTT
CCCCCTGGAAGCTCCCTCGTGCGCTCTCCTGTTCCGACCCTGCCGCTTACCGGATACCTGTCCGCCTTTC
TCCCTTCGGGAAGCGTGGCGCTTTCTCAATGCTCACGCTGTAGGTATCTCAGTTCGGTGTAGGTCGTTCG
CTCCAAGCTGGGCTGTGTGCACGAACCCCCCGTTCAGCCCGACCGCTGCGCCTTATCCGGTAACTATCGT
CTTGAGTCCAACCCGGTAAGACACGACTTATCGCCACTGGCAGCAGCCACTGGTAACAGGATTAGCAGAG
CGAGGTATGTAGGCGGTGCTACAGAGTTCTTGAAGTGGTGGCCTAACTACGGCTACACTAGAAGGACAGT
ATTTGGTATCTGCGCTCTGCTGAAGCCAGTTACCTTCGGAAAAAGAGTTGGTAGCTCTTGATCCGGCAAA
CAAACCACCGCTGGTAGCGGTGGTTTTTTTGTTTGCAAGCAGCAGATTACGCGCAGAAAAAAAGGATCTC
AAGAAGATCCTTTGATCTTTTCTACGGGGTCTGACGCTCAGTGGAACGAAAACTCACGTTAAGGGATTTT
GGTCATGAGATTATCAAAAAGGATCTTCACCTAGATCCTTTTAAATTAAAAATGAAGTTTTAAATCAATC
TAAAGTATATATGAGTAAACTTGGTCTGACAGTTACCAATGCTTAATCAGTGAGGCACCTATCTCAGCGA
TCTGTCTATTTCGTTCATCCATAGTTGCCTGACTCCCCGTCGTGTAGATAACTACGATACGGGAGGGCTT
ACCATCTGGCCCCAGTGCTGCAATGATACCGCGAGACCCACGCTCACCGGCTCCAGATTTATCAGCAATA
AACCAGCCAGCCGGAAGGGCCGAGCGCAGAAGTGGTCCTGCAACTTTATCCGCCTCCATCCAGTCTATTA
ATTGTTGCCGGGAAGCTAGAGTAAGTAGTTCGCCAGTTAATAGTTTGCGCAACGTTGTTGCCATTGCTGC
AGGCATCGTGGTGTCACGCTCGTCGTTTGGTATGGCTTCATTCAGCTCCGGTTCCCAACGATCAAGGCGA
GTTACATGATCCCCCATGTTGTGCAAAAAAGCGGTTAGCTCCTTCGGTCCTCCGATCGTTGTCAGAAGTA
AGTTGGCCGCAGTGTTATCACTCATGGTTATGGCAGCACTGCATAATTCTCTTACTGTCATGCCATCCGT
AAGATGCTTTTCTGTGACTGGTGAGTACTCAACCAAGTCATTCTGAGAATAGTGTATGCGGCGACCGAGT
TGCTCTTGCCCGGCGTCAACACGGGATAATACCGCGCCACATAGCAGAACTTTAAAAGTGCTCATCATTG
GAAAACGTTCTTCGGGGCGAAAACTCTCAAGGATCTTACCGCTGTTGAGATCCAGTTCGATGTAACCCAC
TCGTGCACCCAACTGATCTTCAGCATCTTTTACTTTCACCAGCGTTTCTGGGTGAGCAAAAACAGGAAGG
CAAAATGCCGCAAAAAAGGGAATAAGGGCGACACGGAAATGTTGAATACTCATACTCTTCCTTTTTCAAT
ATTATTGAAGCATTTATCAGGGTTATTGTCTCATGAGCGGATACATATTTGAATGTATTTAGAAAAATAA
ACAAATAGGGGTTCCGCGCACATTTCCCCGAAAAGTGCCACCTGACGTCTAAGAAACCATTATTATCATG
ACATTAACCTATAAAAATAGGCGTATCACGAGGCCCTTTCGT
Features (pLannotate 1.2.2; 10 found; start..end, strand, type, name):
     56..2568    +  promoter       Ac5 promoter: Drosophila melanogaster actin 5C promoter
   2588..3304    +  CDS            EGFP: EGFP is a basic (constitutively fluorescent) green fluorescent protein published in 1996, derived from Aequorea victoria. It is reported to be a rapidly-maturing weak dimer with moderate acid sensitivity.
   3392..4222    +  CDS            CNOT9 (fragment): CNOT9_HUMAN - Also known as RCD1, RQCD1. Experimental evidence at protein level: Swiss-Prot protein existence level 1. Component of the CCR4-NOT complex which is one of the major cellular mRNA deadenylases and is linked to various cellular processes including bulk mRNA degradation, miRNA-mediated repression, translational repression during translational initiation and general transcription regulation. Additional complex functions may be a consequence of its influence on mRNA expression. Involved in down- regulation of MYB- and JUN-dependent transcription. May play a role in cell differentiatio
   4257..4298    +  CDS            V5 tag: epitope tag from simian virus 5
   4398..4532    -  polyA_signal   SV40 poly(A) signal: SV40 polyadenylation signal
   4555..4639    -  CDS            large T antigen (fragment): large T antigen from SV40 (simian virus 40)
   4640..5110    +  CDS            TcR (fragment): tetracycline efflux protein; tet; confers resistance to tetracycline
   5154..5742    -  rep_origin     ori: high-copy-number ColE1/pMB1/pBR322/pUC origin of replication
   5913..6773    -  CDS            AmpR: β-lactamase; bla; confers resistance to ampicillin, carbenicillin, and related antibiotics
   6774..6878    -  promoter       AmpR promoter: bla
