[The description below was written by a language model from this plasmid's Addgene catalogue record and pLannotate feature annotations shown in this document.]
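Description:
pAc5.1B-EGFP-DmCaf40-dsRNAres_AA is a 6,972 nt insect expression plasmid. The catalogue lists its backbone as unknown, although the name and annotated parts point to a pAc5.1-type vector. It is propagated in E. coli through a ColE1/pUC-family origin and selected with ampicillin via the β-lactamase gene and its native bla promoter. The catalogue records it as low copy even though the origin is annotated as a high-copy type. A tetracycline-resistance fragment and a short SV40 large T antigen fragment are also annotated, and these appear to be non-functional backbone remnants. No marker for selection in insect cells is annotated.

The expression cassette is driven by the constitutive Drosophila melanogaster actin 5C promoter. This promoter is followed by an EGFP coding sequence and then the open reading frame of D. melanogaster CAF40 (Rcd-1, CG14213), a subunit of the CCR4-NOT deadenylase complex. The annotation tool labels this region as a fragment of its human orthologue CNOT9, reflecting sequence conservation rather than a human insert. The layout implies an N-terminal EGFP fusion. A V5 epitope tag lies downstream of the insert, but the record does not state whether it is in frame or preceded by a stop codon. An SV40 polyadenylation signal follows the cassette, annotated on the reverse strand.

The "dsRNAres" label indicates a version of the gene made resistant to dsRNA. Such a version would allow re-expression of tagged CAF40 in fly cells depleted of the endogenous protein by RNAi, consistent with the associated study of the Bag-of-marbles interaction with CAF40. The record does not explain the "_AA" suffix.
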