Addgene plasmid #148288: pAc5.1B-EGFP-DmCaf40-dsRNAres_AA
Purpose: Insect Expression of DmCaf40-dsRNAres
Depositing lab: Elisa Izaurralde. Depositing organization: Max Planck Institute for Developmental Biology. Publication: Drosophila Bag-of-marbles directly interacts with the CAF40 subunit of the CCR4-NOT complex to elicit repression of mRNA targets. Sgromo A, Raisch T, Backhaus C, Keskeny C, Alva V, Weichenrieder O, Izaurralde E. RNA. 2018 Mar;24(3):381-395. doi: 10.1261/rna.064584.117. Epub 2017 Dec 18. PubMed 29255063.
Backbone
  Vector backbone: Unknown
  Vector type: Insect Expression
Growth in bacteria
  Bacterial resistance: Ampicillin, 100 μg/mL
  Growth temperature: 37°C
  Growth strain: DH5alpha
  Copy number: Low Copy
Gene/Insert
  Gene/Insert name: DmCaf40-dsRNAres
  Species: D. melanogaster (fly)
  Entrez Gene: Rcd-1 (a.k.a. Dmel_CG14213, CAF40, CG14213, Caf40, Dmel\CG14213, Drcd-1)
  Cloning method: Unknown
Terms and licenses: Academic/Nonprofit Terms; Industry Terms: Not Available to Industry
Depositor comments: ORF extracted from NCBI:NM_167675.1 Plasmids from this collection were made available to the research community and donated after the lab closed. Please note that the sequence provided by the depositing laboratory may be theoretical/predicted or based on Sanger sequencing results. There may be discrepancies between sequencing results obtained by Addgene and the depositor sequence. If an Addgene verified sequence is not available, please contact before placing your order to request that our lab fully sequence the plasmid.
How to cite: pAc5.1B-EGFP-DmCaf40-dsRNAres_AA was a gift from Elisa Izaurralde (Addgene plasmid # 148288 ; http://n2t.net/addgene:148288 ; RRID:Addgene_148288)
